Addgene plasmid #91295: pHH0103_C1orf168-1/1
Purpose: Protein expression and purification of human SH3 domain construct C1orf168-1/1
Depositing lab: Sachdev Sidhu. Depositing organization: University of Toronto. Publication: Comprehensive Analysis of the Human SH3 Domain Family Reveals a Wide Variety of Non-canonical Specificities. Teyra J, Huang H, Jain S, Guan X, Dong A, Liu Y, Tempel W, Min J, Tong Y, Kim PM, Bader GD, Sidhu SS. Structure. 2017 Oct 3;25(10):1598-1610.e3. doi: 10.1016/j.str.2017.07.017. Epub 2017 Sep 7. PubMed 28890361.
Backbone
  Vector backbone: pHH0103
  Vector type: Bacterial Expression
Growth in bacteria
  Bacterial resistance: Ampicillin, 100 μg/mL
  Growth temperature: 37°C
  Growth strain: DH5alpha
  Copy number: Low Copy
Gene/Insert
  Gene/Insert name: C1orf168-1/1
  Species: H. sapiens (human)
  Insert size (bp): 243
  Cloning method: Restriction Enzyme; 5′ cloning site Sfi1 (unknown if destroyed); 3′ cloning site Not1 (unknown if destroyed)
Terms and licenses: Academic/Nonprofit Terms; Industry Terms: Not Available to Industry
How to cite: pHH0103_C1orf168-1/1 was a gift from Sachdev Sidhu (Addgene plasmid # 91295 ; http://n2t.net/addgene:91295 ; RRID:Addgene_91295)
