[The description below was written by a language model from this plasmid's Addgene catalogue record and pLannotate feature annotations shown in this document.]
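Description:
pHH0103_C1orf168-1/1 is a bacterial expression plasmid built on the pHH0103 backbone for producing and purifying a single human SH3 domain in E. coli. It is selected with ampicillin (β-lactamase gene under its own promoter) and replicates from a ColE1/pMB1-type origin. The pBR322-derived bom region and fragments of rop are also present, and the record lists it as low copy. An f1 origin is annotated as well, lying between the two rop fragments.

The expression cassette is driven by the IPTG-inducible tac promoter with a downstream lac operator. Repression comes from a plasmid-borne lacI gene expressed from the stronger lacIq promoter, which keeps expression off until induction. The open reading frame begins with a 6xHis tag, followed by Schistosoma japonicum glutathione S-transferase and then the 243 bp human insert, cloned between SfiI and NotI sites. The annotation identifies this insert as a fragment of FYB2 (also called ARAP), the protein encoded by C1orf168. The name "1/1" presumably marks it as the only SH3 domain of that protein, though the record does not spell this out. The resulting His-GST-SH3 fusion can be purified by either affinity tag.

Downstream of the insert sit an fd terminator and fragments of M13 gene III. Together with the f1 origin, these suggest the backbone descends from a phage-display phagemid, although the record does not describe that lineage. The plasmid belongs to a collection made for a systematic survey of human SH3 domain binding specificities. The sequence record is labelled a partial NGS result, and AmpR is annotated only as a fragment.
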