Features (pLannotate 1.2.2; 21 found; start..end, strand, type, name):
      1..695     -  CDS            AmpR (fragment): β-lactamase; bla; confers resistance to ampicillin, carbenicillin, and related antibiotics
    696..800     -  promoter       AmpR promoter: bla
    909..986     +  promoter       lacIq promoter: lacI (mutant); In the lacIq allele, a single base change in the promoter boosts expression of the lacI gene about 10-fold.
    987..2069    +  CDS            lacI: lac repressor; lacI; The lac repressor binds to the lac operator to inhibit transcription in E. coli. This inhibition can be relieved by adding lactose or isopropyl-β-D-thiogalactopyranoside (IPTG).
   2082..2103    +  protein_bind   CAP binding site: CAP binding activates transcription in the presence of cAMP. E. coli catabolite activator protein
   2122..2139    +  promoter       tet promoter (fragment): E. coli promoter for tetracycline efflux protein gene
   2312..2340    +  promoter       tac promoter: strong E. coli promoter; hybrid between the trp and lac UV5 promoters
   2348..2364    +  protein_bind   lac operator: The lac repressor binds to the lac operator to inhibit transcription in E. coli. This inhibition can be relieved by adding lactose or isopropyl-β-D-thiogalactopyranoside (IPTG). lac repressor encoded by lacI
   2449..2466    +  CDS            6xHis: 6xHis affinity tag
   2482..3135    +  CDS            GST26_SCHJA: Experimental evidence at protein level: Swiss-Prot protein existence level 1. GST isoenzymes appear to play a central role in the parasite detoxification system. Other functions are also suspected including a role in increasing the solubility of haematin in the parasite gut. From Schistosoma japonicum (Blood fluke).
   3217..3438    +  CDS            FYB2 (fragment): FYB2_HUMAN - Also known as ARAP From Homo sapiens (Human).
   3454..3501    +  terminator     fd terminator (sequence withheld): central terminator from bacteriophage fd (Otsuka and Kunisawa, 1982)
   3506..3718    +  CDS            M13 gene III (fragment) (sequence partly withheld): pIII; III; minor coat protein
   3733..4203    +  CDS            M13 gene III (fragment) (sequence partly withheld): pIII; III; minor coat protein
   4225..4295    +  CDS            TcR (fragment): tetracycline efflux protein; tet; confers resistance to tetracycline
   4537..4917    -  CDS            YPB1_ECOLX: Protein predicted: Swiss-Prot protein existence level 4. From Escherichia coli.
   4934..5085    +  CDS            rop (fragment): Rop protein, which maintains plasmids at low copy number; rop
   5121..5549    -  rep_origin     f1 ori (sequence partly withheld): f1 bacteriophage origin of replication; arrow indicates direction of (+) strand synthesis
   5558..5597    +  CDS            rop (fragment): Rop protein, which maintains plasmids at low copy number; rop
   5699..5839    +  misc_feature   bom: basis of mobility region from pBR322
   6025..6612    -  rep_origin     ori: high-copy-number ColE1/pMB1/pBR322/pUC origin of replication
>Addgene plasmid #91295 | pHH0103_C1orf168-1/1 | addgene full sequence | sequence record 191124 | Addgene Partial NGS Result
TTATCAGCAATAAACCAGCCAGCCGGAAGGGCCGAGCGCAGAAGTGGTCCTGCAACTTTATCCGCCTCCA
TCCAGTCTATTAATTGTTGCCGGGAAGCTAGAGTAAGTAGTTCGCCAGTTAATAGTTTGCGCAACGTTGT
TGCCATTGCTGCAGGCATCGTGGTGTCACGCTCGTCGTTTGGTATGGCTTCATTCAGCTCCGGTTCCCAA
CGATCAAGGCGAGTTACATGATCCCCCATGTTGTGCAAAAAAGCGGTTAGCTCCTTCGGTCCTCCGATCG
TTGTCAGAAGTAAGTTGGCCGCAGTGTTATCACTCATGGTTATGGCAGCACTGCATAATTCTCTTACTGT
CATGCCATCCGTAAGATGCTTTTCTGTGACTGGTGAGTACTCAACCAAGTCATTCTGAGAATAGTGTATG
CGGCGACCGAGTTGCTCTTGCCCGGCGTCAACACGGGATAATACCGCGCCACATAGCAGAACTTTAAAAG
TGCTCATCATTGGAAAACGTTCTTCGGGGCGAAAACTCTCAAGGATCTTACCGCTGTTGAGATCCAGTTC
GATGTAACCCACTCGTGCACCCAACTGATCTTCAGCATCTTTTACTTTCACCAGCGTTTCTGGGTGAGCA
AAAACAGGAAGGCAAAATGCCGCAAAAAAGGGAATAAGGGCGACACGGAAATGTTGAATACTCATACTCT
TCCTTTTTCAATATTATTGAAGCATTTATCAGGGTTATTGTCTCATGAGCGGATACATATTTGAATGTAT
TTAGAAAAATAAACAAATAGGGGTTCCGCGCACATTTCCCCGAAAAGTGCCACCTGACGTCTAAGAAACC
ATTATTATCATGACATTAACCTATAAAAATAGGCGTATCACGAGGCCCTTTCGTCTTCAAGAATTCCCGA
CACCATCGAATGGTGCAAAACCTTTCGCGGTATGGCATGATAGCGCCCGGAAGAGAGTCAATTCAGGGTG
GTGAATGTGAAACCAGTAACGTTATACGATGTCGCAGAGTATGCCGGTGTCTCTTATCAGACCGTTTCCC
GCGTGGTGAACCAGGCCAGCCACGTTTCTGCGAAAACGCGGGAAAAAGTGGAAGCGGCGATGGCGGAGCT
GAATTACATTCCCAACCGCGTGGCACAACAACTGGCGGGCAAACAGTCGTTGCTGATTGGCGTTGCCACC
TCCAGTCTGGCCCTGCACGCGCCGTCGCAAATTGTCGCGGCGATTAAATCTCGCGCCGATCAACTGGGTG
CCAGCGTGGTGGTGTCGATGGTAGAACGAAGCGGCGTCGAAGCCTGTAAAGCGGCGGTGCACAATCTTCT
CGCGCAACGCGTCAGTGGGCTGATCATTAACTATCCGCTGGATGACCAGGATGCCATTGCTGTGGAAGCT
GCCTGCACTAATGTTCCGGCGTTATTTCTTGATGTCTCTGACCAGACACCCATCAACAGTATTATTTTCT
CCCATGAAGACGGTACGCGACTGGGCGTGGAGCATCTGGTCGCATTGGGTCACCAGCAAATCGCGCTGTT
AGCGGGCCCATTAAGTTCTGTCTCGGCGCGTCTGCGTCTGGCTGGCTGGCATAAATATCTCACTCGCAAT
CAAATTCAGCCGATAGCGGAACGGGAAGGCGACTGGAGTGCCATGTCCGGTTTTCAACAAACCATGCAAA
TGCTGAATGAGGGCATCGTTCCCACTGCGATGCTGGTTGCCAACGATCAGATGGCGCTGGGCGCAATGCG
CGCCATTACCGAGTCCGGGCTGCGCGTTGGTGCGGATATCTCGGTAGTGGGATACGACGATACCGAAGAC
AGCTCATGTTATATCCCGCCGTTAACCACCATCAAACAGGATTTTCGCCTGCTGGGGCAAACCAGCGTGG
ACCGCTTGCTGCAACTCTCTCAGGGCCAGGCGGTGAAGGGCAATCAGCTGTTGCCCGTCTCACTGGTGAA
AAGAAAAACCACCCTGGCGCCCAATACGCAAACCGCCTCTCCCCGCGCGTTGGCCGATTCATTAATGCAG
CTGGCACGACAGGTTTCCCGACTGGAAAGCGGGCAGTGAGCGCAACGCAATTAATGTAAGTTAGCTCACT
CATTAGGCACAATTCTCATGTTTGACAGCTTATCATCGACTGCACGGTGCACCAATGCTTCTGGCGTCAG
GCAGCCATCGGAAGCTGTGGTATGGCTGTGCAGGTCGTAAATCACTGCATAATTCGTGTCGCTCAAGGCG
CACTCCCGTTCTGGATAATGTTTTTTGCGCCGACATCATAACGGTTCTGGCAAATATTCTGAAATGAGCT
GTTGACAATTAATCATCGGCTCGTATAATGTGTGGAATTGTGAGCGGATAACAATTTCACACAGGAAACA
GCCAGTCCGTTTAGGTGTTTTCACGAGCACTTCACCAACAAGGACCATAGATTATGAAAATCGAAGAACA
CCATCACCATCACCATTCCAGCGGTAAGCTTATGTCCCCTATACTAGGTTATTGGAAAATTAAGGGCCTT
GTGCAACCCACTCGACTTCTTTTGGAATATCTTGAAGAAAAATATGAAGAGCATTTGTATGAGCGCGATG
AAGGTGATAAATGGCGAAACAAAAAGTTTGAATTGGGTTTGGAGTTTCCCAATCTTCCTTATTATATTGA
TGGTGATGTTAAATTAACACAGTCTATGGCCATCATACGTTATATAGCTGACAAGCACAACATGTTGGGT
GGTTGTCCAAAAGAGCGTGCAGAGATTTCAATGCTTGAAGGAGCGGTTTTGGATATTAGATACGGTGTTT
CGAGAATTGCATATAGTAAAGACTTTGAAACTCTCAAAGTTGATTTTCTTAGCAAGCTACCTGAAATGCT
GAAAATGTTCGAAGATCGTTTATGTCATAAAACATATTTAAATGGTGATCATGTAACCCATCCTGACTTC
ATGTTGTATGACGCTCTTGATGTTGTTTTATACATGGACCCAATGTGCCTGGATGCGTTCCCAAAATTAG
TTTGTTTTAAAAAACGTATTGAAGCTATCCCACAAATTGATAAGTACTTGAAATCCAGCAAGTATATAGC
ATGGCCTTTGCAGGGCTGGCAAGCCACGTTTGGTGGTGGCGACCATCCTCCAAAATCGGATCTGGAAGTT
CTGTTCCAGGGGCCCCTGTCCAGCGGTCTGGTTCCGCGTGGTTCCGGTACCGCGGCCCAGCCGGCCAAAC
GTGAAGAAAAACTGTTCCGTGAACGCTTCAAATACGATAAAGAAATCATTGTCATCAACACCGCCGTCGC
CTGCTCGAATAACAGCCGTAACGGCATTTTTGATCTGCCGATCTCTCCGGGTGAAGAACTGGAAGTGATT
GACACCACGGAACAGAACCTGGTTATCTGCCGCAATAGTAAAGGCAAATATGGTTACGTCCTGATTGAAC
ATCTGGATGCGGCCGCATA
[142 nt withheld, positions 3450-3591]
C
[98 nt withheld, positions 3593-3690]
AGTTTGTACTGGTGACGAAACTCAGTGTCTAGCTAGAGTGGC
[149 nt withheld, positions 3733-3881]
T
[41 nt withheld, positions 3883-3923]
T
[62 nt withheld, positions 3925-3986]
A
[35 nt withheld, positions 3988-4022]
CCTCCCTCAATCGGTTGAATGTCGCCCTTTTGTCTTTGGCGCTGGTAAACCATATGAA
[86 nt withheld, positions 4081-4166]
T
[54 nt withheld, positions 4168-4221]
CTAGCGCCGCCCTATACCTTGTCTGCCTCCCCGCGTTGCGTCGCGGTGCATGGAGCCGGGCCACCTCGAC
CTGAATGGAAGCCGGCGGCACCTCGCTAACGGATTCACCACTCCAAGAATTGGAGCCAATCAATTCTTGC
GGAGAACTGTGAATGCGCAAACCAACCCTTGGCAGAACATATCCATCGCGTCCGCCATCTCCAGCAGCCG
CACGCGGCGCATCTCGGGCAGCGTTGGGTCCTGGCCACGGGTGCGCATGATCGTGCTCCTGTCGTTGAGG
ACCCGGCTAGGCTGGCGGGGTTGCCTTACTGGTTAGCAGAATGAATCACCGATACGCGAGCGAACGTGAA
GCGACTGCTGCTGCAAAACGTCTGCGACCTGAGCAACAACATGAATGGTCTTCGGTTTCCGTGTTTCGTA
AAGTCTGGAAACGCGGAAGTCAGCGCCCTGCACCATTATGTTCCGGATCTGCATCGCAGGATGCTGCTGG
CTACCCTGTGGAACACCTACATCTGTATTAACGAAGCGCTGGCATTGACCCTGAGTGATTTTTCTCTGGT
CCCGCCGCATCCATACCGCCAGTTGTTTACCCTCACAACGTTCCAGTAACCGGGCATGTTCATCATCAGT
AACCCGTATCGTGAGCATCCTCTCTCGTTTCATCGGTATCATTACCCCCATGAACAGAAATCCCCCTTAC
ACGGAGGCATCAGTGACCAAACAGGAAAAAACCGCCCTTAACATGGCCCGCTTTATCAGAAGCCAGACAT
TAACGCTTCTGGAGAAACTCAACGAGCTGGACGCGGATGAACAGGCAGACATCTGTGAATCGCTTCACGA
CCACGCTGATGAGCTTTACCGCAGGATCCGCGAAATTGTAAGCGTTAATATTTTGTTAAAATTCGCGTTA
AATTTTTGTTAAATCAGCTCATTTTTTAACCAATAGGCCGAAATCGGCAAAATCCCTTATAAATCAAAAG
AATAGACCGAGATAGGGT
[37 nt withheld, positions 5220-5256]
AAAGAACGTGGACTCCAACGTCAAAGG
[49 nt withheld, positions 5284-5332]
T
[91 nt withheld, positions 5334-5424]
G
[124 nt withheld, positions 5426-5549]
CGCGGATCCTGCCTCGCGCGTTTCGGTGATGACGGTGAAAACCTCTGACACATGCAGCTCCCGGAGACGG
TCACAGCTTGTCTGTAAGCGGATGCCGGGAGCAGACAAGCCCGTCAGGGCGCGTCAGCGGGTGTTGGCGG
GTGTCGGGGCGCAGCCATGACCCAGTCACGTAGCGATAGCGGAGTGTATACTGGCTTAACTATGCGGCAT
CAGAGCAGATTGTACTGAGAGTGCACCATATGCGGTGTGAAATACCGCACAGATGCGTAAGGAGAAAATA
CCGCATCAGGCGCTCTTCCGCTTCCTCGCTCACTGACTCGCTGCGCTCGGTCGTTCGGCTGCGGCGAGCG
GTATCAGCTCACTCAAAGGCGGTAATACGGTTATCCACAGAATCAGGGGATAACGCAGGAAAGAACATGT
GAGCAAAAGGCCAGCAAAAGGCCAGGAACCGTAAAAAGGCCGCGTTGCTGGCGTTTTTCCATAGGCTCCG
CCCCCCTGACGAGCATCACAAAAATCGACGCTCAAGTCAGAGGTGGCGAAACCCGACAGGACTATAAAGA
TACCAGGGTTTCCCCCTGGAAGCTCCCTCGTGCGCTCTCCTGTTCCGACCCTGCCGCTTACCGGATACCT
GTCCGCCTTTCTCCCTTCGGGAAGCGTGGCGCTTTCTCATAGCTCACGCTGTAGGTATCTCAGTTCGGTG
TAGGTCGTTCGCTCCAAGCTGGGCTGTGTGCACGAACCCCCCGTTCAGCCCGACCGCTGCGCCTTATCCG
GTAACTATCGTCTTGAGTCCAACCCGGTAAGACACGACTTATCGCCACTGGCAGCAGCCACTGGTAACAG
GATTAGCAGAGCGAGGTATGTAGGCGGTGCTACAGAGTTCTTGAAGTGGTGGCCTAACTACGGCTACACT
AGAAGGACAGTATTTGGTATCTGCGCTCTGCTGAAGCCAGTTACCTTCGGAAAAAGAGTTGGTAGCTCTT
GATCCGGCAAACAAACCACCGCTGGTAGCGGTGGTTTTTTTGTTTGCAAGCAGCAGATTACGCGCAGAAA
AAAAGGATCTCAAGAAGATCCTTTGATCTTTTCTACGGGGTCTGACGCTCAGTGGAACGAAAACTCACGT
TAAGGGATTTTGGTCATGAGA
