>Addgene plasmid #91295 | pHH0103_C1orf168-1/1 | depositor partial sequence | sequence record 175783 | insert sequence
GGCCCAGCCGGCCAAACGTGAAGAAAAACTGTTCCGTGAACGCTTCAAATACGATAAAGAAATCATTGTC
ATCAACACCGCCGTCGCCTGCTCGAATAACAGCCGTAACGGCATTTTTGATCTGCCGATCTCTCCGGGTG
AAGAACTGGAAGTGATTGACACCACGGAACAGAACCTGGTTATCTGCCGCAATAGTAAAGGCAAATATGG
TTACGTCCTGATTGAACATCTGGATGCGGCCGC
